Addgene plasmid #144616: TFORF3140
Purpose: Lentiviral vector for overexpressing transcription factor ORFs with unique 24-bp barcodes. Barcodes facilitate identification of transcription factors in pooled screens.
Depositing lab: Feng Zhang. Depositing organization: Broad Institute. Publication: A transcription factor atlas of directed differentiation. Joung J, Ma S, Tay T, Geiger-Schuller KR, Kirchgatterer PC, Verdine VK, Guo B, Arias-Garcia MA, Allen WE, Singh A, Kuksenko O, Abudayyeh OO, Gootenberg JS, Fu Z, Macrae RK, Buenrostro JD, Regev A, Zhang F. Cell. 2023 Jan 5;186(1):209-229.e26. doi: 10.1016/j.cell.2022.11.026. PubMed 36608654.
Backbone
  Vector backbone: pLX_TRC317
  Backbone manufacturer: Broad Institute Genetic Perturbation Platform
  Backbone size w/o insert (bp): 8264
  Vector type: Mammalian Expression, Lentiviral
  Selectable markers: Puromycin
Growth in bacteria
  Bacterial resistance: Ampicillin, 100 μg/mL
  Growth temperature: 37°C
  Growth strain: NEB Stable
  Copy number: High Copy
Gene/Insert
  Gene/Insert name: ZNF718
  Species: H. sapiens (human)
  Insert size (bp): 1643
  Entrez Gene: ZNF718 (a.k.a. FLJ90036)
  Promoter: EF1a
  Tag / fusion protein: V5 (C terminal on insert)
  Cloning method: Gateway Cloning
  Sequencing primers: 5′ GGGTGGAGACTGAAGTTAGGCCAG; 3′ CACATAGCGTAAAAGGAGCAACATAG
Resource information
  A portion of this plasmid was derived from a plasmid made by: Broad Institute Genetic Perturbation Platform
Terms and licenses: Academic/Nonprofit Terms; Industry Terms: Not Available to Industry
Depositor comments: NM_001039127.5 Please test multiple small colonies in case of plasmid recombination. To make this collection available in a timely manner, a portion of this collection was not fully sequenced by Addgene. If an Addgene verified full plasmid sequence is not available, please contact us prior to placing an order to request the full sequence.
How to cite: TFORF3140 was a gift from Feng Zhang (Addgene plasmid # 144616 ; http://n2t.net/addgene:144616 ; RRID:Addgene_144616)
