[The description below was written by a language model from this plasmid's Addgene catalogue record and pLannotate feature annotations shown in this document.]
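Description:
TFORF3140 is a third-generation-style, self-inactivating lentiviral expression plasmid built on the pLX_TRC317 backbone and carrying the human zinc finger gene ZNF718 as a Gateway-cloned open reading frame. It belongs to a barcoded transcription factor ORF collection in which each clone carries a unique 24-bp barcode, so that the transcription factor delivered to a cell can be identified by sequencing in pooled overexpression screens. In bacteria the plasmid is maintained through a high-copy ColE1/pUC-type origin and selected with ampicillin via the β-lactamase gene; an f1 origin is also present. The depositor notes that the plasmid can recombine, as is common for LTR-containing vectors.

The ORF is driven by the strong constitutive EF-1α promoter and lies between attB1 and attB2 recombination scars, reading in frame into a C-terminal V5 epitope tag for detection. The automated annotation labels parts of the insert as fragments of ZNF720 and ZNF493, which probably reflects sequence similarity among related zinc finger proteins rather than a different insert. The barcode is not annotated as a feature. A WPRE downstream of the tag enhances transcript stability and expression. The viral framework comprises an RSV promoter fused to a truncated HIV-1 5' LTR, the Ψ packaging signal, RRE, cPPT/CTS and a ΔU3 3' LTR, so packaging functions must be supplied in trans and the integrated provirus lacks LTR promoter activity. A separate SV40 promoter-driven puromycin N-acetyltransferase cassette upstream of the EF-1α unit allows selection of transduced mammalian cells. Typical use is stable overexpression of ZNF718, singly or in pooled screens of directed differentiation.
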