Features (pLannotate 1.2.2; 35 found; start..end, strand, type, name):
      1..1179    +  promoter       EF-1α promoter: strong constitutive promoter for human elongation factor EF-1α
   1200..1217    +  protein_bind   attB1 (fragment): mutant version of attB; core recombination site for the Gateway® BP reaction BP Clonase™
   1226..1558    +  CDS            ZNF720 (fragment): ZN720_HUMAN - Experimental evidence at protein level: Swiss-Prot protein existence level 1. From Homo sapiens (Human).
   1577..1726    +  CDS            ZNF493 (fragment): ZN493_HUMAN - Experimental evidence at protein level: Swiss-Prot protein existence level 1. May be involved in transcriptional regulation. From Homo sapiens (Human).
   2667..2684    -  protein_bind   attB2 (fragment): mutant version of attB; core recombination site for the Gateway® BP reaction BP Clonase™
   2693..2734    +  CDS            V5 tag: epitope tag from simian virus 5
   2750..2803    +  promoter       U6 promoter (fragment): RNA polymerase III promoter for human U6 snRNA
   2845..3433    +  misc_feature   WPRE: woodchuck hepatitis virus posttranscriptional regulatory element
   3484..3503    +  misc_feature   cPPT/CTS (fragment): central polypurine tract and central termination sequence of HIV-1
   3505..3738    +  LTR            3' LTR (ΔU3): self-inactivating 3' long terminal repeat (LTR) from HIV-1
   3816..3937    +  polyA_signal   SV40 poly(A) signal: SV40 polyadenylation signal
   3977..4112    +  rep_origin     SV40 ori: SV40 origin of replication
   4133..4151    -  promoter       T7 promoter: promoter for bacteriophage T7 RNA polymerase
   4159..4314    +  CDS            lacZα (fragment): LacZα fragment of β-galactosidase; lacZ fragment
   4319..4747    +  rep_origin     f1 ori (sequence partly withheld): f1 bacteriophage origin of replication; arrow indicates direction of (+) strand synthesis
   4800..4904    +  promoter       AmpR promoter: bla
   4905..5765    +  CDS            AmpR: β-lactamase; bla; confers resistance to ampicillin, carbenicillin, and related antibiotics
   5936..6524    +  rep_origin     ori: high-copy-number ColE1/pMB1/pBR322/pUC origin of replication
   6707..6799    +  CDS            lacI (fragment): lac repressor; lacI; The lac repressor binds to the lac operator to inhibit transcription in E. coli. This inhibition can be relieved by adding lactose or isopropyl-β-D-thiogalactopyranoside (IPTG).
   6812..6833    +  protein_bind   CAP binding site: CAP binding activates transcription in the presence of cAMP. E. coli catabolite activator protein
   6848..6878    +  promoter       lac promoter: promoter for the E. coli lac operon
   6886..6902    +  protein_bind   lac operator: The lac repressor binds to the lac operator to inhibit transcription in E. coli. This inhibition can be relieved by adding lactose or isopropyl-β-D-thiogalactopyranoside (IPTG). lac repressor encoded by lacI
   6947..6965    +  promoter       T3 promoter: promoter for bacteriophage T3 RNA polymerase
   6993..7219    +  promoter       RSV promoter: Rous sarcoma virus enhancer/promoter
   7220..7400    +  LTR            5' LTR (truncated): truncated 5' long terminal repeat (LTR) from HIV-1
   7447..7572    +  misc_feature   HIV-1 Ψ: packaging signal of human immunodeficiency virus type 1
   7556..7919    +  CDS            HIV-1 gag (fragment): gag protein from human immunodeficiency virus 1; gag
   8065..8298    +  misc_feature   RRE: The Rev response element (RRE) of HIV-1 allows for Rev-dependent mRNA export from the nucleus to the cytoplasm.
   8675..8701    +  CDS            Rev (fragment): human immunodeficiency virus 1 (HIV-1) Rev protein; rev; enhances nuclear export of unspliced and incompletely spliced viral mRNAs
   8708..8731    +  promoter       SV40 promoter (fragment): SV40 early promoter
   8732..8803    +  promoter       SV40 promoter (fragment): SV40 enhancer and early promoter
   8827..8962    +  rep_origin     SV40 ori: SV40 origin of replication
   9008..9604    +  CDS            PuroR (fragment): puromycin N-acetyltransferase; pac from Streptomyces; confers resistance to puromycin
   9653..9770    +  misc_feature   cPPT/CTS: central polypurine tract and central termination sequence of HIV-1
   9835..9901    +  CDS            small t antigen (fragment): SV40 (simian virus 40) small t antigen
>Addgene plasmid #144616 | TFORF3140 | addgene full sequence | sequence record 346876 | Addgene NGS Result
GGCTCCGGTGCCCGTCAGTGGGCAGAGCGCACATCGCCCACAGTCCCCGAGAAGTTGGGGGGAGGGGTCG
GCAATTGAACCGGTGCCTAGAGAAGGTGGCGCGGGGTAAACTGGGAAAGTGATGTCGTGTACTGGCTCCG
CCTTTTTCCCGAGGGTGGGGGAGAACCGTATATAAGTGCAGTAGTCGCCGTGAACGTTCTTTTTCGCAAC
GGGTTTGCCGCCAGAACACAGGTAAGTGCCGTGTGTGGTTCCCGCGGGCCTGGCCTCTTTACGGGTTATG
GCCCTTGCGTGCCTTGAATTACTTCCACCTGGCTGCAGTACGTGATTCTTGATCCCGAGCTTCGGGTTGG
AAGTGGGTGGGAGAGTTCGAGGCCTTGCGCTTAAGGAGCCCCTTCGCCTCGTGCTTGAGTTGAGGCCTGG
CCTGGGCGCTGGGGCCGCCGCGTGCGAATCTGGTGGCACCTTCGCGCCTGTCTCGCTGCTTTCGATAAGT
CTCTAGCCATTTAAAATTTTTGATGACCTGCTGCGACGCTTTTTTTCTGGCAAGATAGTCTTGTAAATGC
GGGCCAAGATCTGCACACTGGTATTTCGGTTTTTGGGGCCGCGGGCGGCGACGGGGCCCGTGCGTCCCAG
CGCACATGTTCGGCGAGGCGGGGCCTGCGAGCGCGGCCACCGAGAATCGGACGGGGGTAGTCTCAAGCTG
GCCGGCCTGCTCTGGTGCCTGGCCTCGCGCCGCCGTGTATCGCCCCGCCCTGGGCGGCAAGGCTGGCCCG
GTCGGCACCAGTTGCGTGAGCGGAAAGATGGCCGCTTCCCGGCCCTGCTGCAGGGAGCTCAAAATGGAGG
ACGCGGCGCTCGGGAGAGCGGGCGGGTGAGTCACCCACACAAAGGAAAAGGGCCTTTCCGTCCTCAGCCG
TCGCTTCATGTGACTCCACGGAGTACCGGGCGCCGTCCAGGCACCTCGATTAGTTCTCGAGCTTTTGGAG
TACGTCGTCTTTAGGTTGGGGGGAGGGGTTTTATGCGATGGAGTTTCCCCACACTGAGTGGGTGGAGACT
GAAGTTAGGCCAGCTTGGCACTTGATGTAATTCTCCTTGGAATTTGCCCTTTTTGAGTTTGGATCTTGGT
TCATTCTCAAGCCTCAGACAGTGGTTCAAAGTTTTTTTCTTCCATTTCAGGTGTCGTGAGGCTAGCATCG
ATTGATCAACAAGTTTGTACAAAAAAGTTGGCACCATGGAACTCTTAACATTCAAGGATGTGGCCATAGA
ATTCTCTCCAGAAGAGTGGAAATGTCTGGACACTTCCCAGCAGAATTTATATAGAGATGTGATGTTGGAG
AACTACAGAAACCTGGTCTCCCTGGGTGTTAGTATCTCTAACCCAGACCTGGTCACCAGTCTGGAGCAAA
GAAAAGAGCCCTACAATTTGAAGATACATGAAACAGCAGCCAGACCCCCAGCTGTGTGTTCTCATTTCAC
CCAAAACCTTTGGACAGTGCAGGGCATAGAAGATTCATTCCACAAACTTATACCAAAAGGACATGAGAAA
CGTGGACATGAGAATTTAAGAAAAACTTGTAAAAGTATAAATGAGTGTAAGGTGCAGAAAGGTGGTTATA
ATAGAATTAACCAATGCTTATTAACTACCCAGAAAAAAACAATTCAATCTAATATATGTGTCAAAGTTTT
TCATAAATTTTCAAATTCAAACAAAGATAAGATAAGATATACTGGAGATAAAACCTTTAAATGTAAAGAA
TGTGGCAAATCATTTCACGTGCTCTCACGCCTAACTCAACACAAAAGAATTCATACTGGAGAGAACCCCT
ACACATGTGAAGAATGTGGCAAAGCCTTTAATTGGTCCTCAATTCTTACTAAACATAAGAGAATTCATGC
CAGAGAGAAATTCTACAAGTGTGAAGAATGTGGTAAAGGCTTTACTCGGTCCTCACACCTTACTAAACAT
AAGAGAATTCATACTGGAGAGAAACCCTACATATGTGAAAAATGTGGTAAAGCTTTTAACCAATCCTCAA
CCCTTAATTTACATAAGAGAATTCATTCTGCACAAAAATACTACAAATGTGAAGAATGTGGTAAAGCCTT
TAAGTGGTCCTCATCCCTTAATGAACATAAGAGAATTCATGCTGGAGAGAAACCCTTCTCATGCGAAGAA
TGTGGCAATGTCTTTACCACATCCTCAGACTTTGCTAAACATAAGAGAATTCATACAGGAGAGAAACCCT
ACAAATGTGAAGAATGTGGAAAATCCTTTAATAGGTCCACAACTCTTACGACACATAAGAGAATCCATAC
TGGAGAGAAACCCTACACATGTGAAGAATGTGGAAAAGCCTTTAATTGGTCCTCAACCCTTAATGTACAC
AAGAGAATTCACTCTGGAAAAAATCCCTACAAATGTGAAGATTGTGGCAAAGCCTTTAAAGTGTTTGCAA
ACCTGCATAATCATAAGAAAATTCATACTGGAGAGAAACCCTACATATGTAAACAATGTGGCAAAGCCTT
TAAACAGTCCTCACACTTGAATAAACATAAGAAAATTCACACTGTAGATAAACCCTACAAATGTAAAGAA
TGCGGGAAAGCTTTTAAGCAGTACTCCAACCTTCCTCAACATAAGAGAACTCATACTGGAGGAAAATTTT
TGCCAACTTTCTTGTACAAAGTGGTTGATATCGGTAAGCCTATCCCTAACCCTCTCCTCGGTCTCGATTC
TACGTAGTAATGAACTAGTCCGTAACTTGAAAGTATTTCGATTTCTTGGCTTTATATATCTTGTGGAAAG
GACGAGCAAGGCCTCGTTTGTGTGCGGAGACGCGTTAAGTCGACAATCAACCTCTGGATTACAAAATTTG
TGAAAGATTGACTGGTATTCTTAACTATGTTGCTCCTTTTACGCTATGTGGATACGCTGCTTTAATGCCT
TTGTATCATGCTATTGCTTCCCGTATGGCTTTCATTTTCTCCTCCTTGTATAAATCCTGGTTGCTGTCTC
TTTATGAGGAGTTGTGGCCCGTTGTCAGGCAACGTGGCGTGGTGTGCACTGTGTTTGCTGACGCAACCCC
CACTGGTTGGGGCATTGCCACCACCTGTCAGCTCCTTTCCGGGACTTTCGCTTTCCCCCTCCCTATTGCC
ACGGCGGAACTCATCGCCGCCTGCCTTGCCCGCTGCTGGACAGGGGCTCGGCTGTTGGGCACTGACAATT
CCGTGGTGTTGTCGGGGAAATCATCGTCCTTTCCTTGGCTGCTCGCCTGTGTTGCCACCTGGATTCTGCG
CGGGACGTCCTTCTGCTACGTCCCTTCGGCCCTCAATCCAGCGGACCTTCCTTCCCGCGGCCTGCTGCCG
GCTCTGCGGCCTCTTCCGCGTCTTCGCCTTCGCCCTCAGACGAGTCGGATCTCCCTTTGGGCCGCCTCCC
CGCGTCGACTTTAAGACCAATGACTTACAAGGCAGCTGTAGATCTTAGCCACTTTTTAAAAGAAAAGGGG
GGACTGGAAGGGCTAATTCACTCCCAACGAAGACAAGATCTGCTTTTTGCTTGTACTGGGTCTCTCTGGT
TAGACCAGATCTGAGCCTGGGAGCTCTCTGGCTAACTAGGGAACCCACTGCTTAAGCCTCAATAAAGCTT
GCCTTGAGTGCTTCAAGTAGTGTGTGCCCGTCTGTTGTGTGACTCTGGTAACTAGAGATCCCTCAGACCC
TTTTAGTCAGTGTGGAAAATCTCTAGCAGTACGTATAGTAGTTCATGTCATCTTATTATTCAGTATTTAT
AACTTGCAAAGAAATGAATATCAGAGAGTGAGAGGAACTTGTTTATTGCAGCTTATAATGGTTACAAATA
AAGCAATAGCATCACAAATTTCACAAATAAAGCATTTTTTTCACTGCATTCTAGTTGTGGTTTGTCCAAA
CTCATCAATGTATCTTATCATGTCTGGCTCTAGCTATCCCGCCCCTAACTCCGCCCATCCCGCCCCTAAC
TCCGCCCAGTTCCGCCCATTCTCCGCCCCATGGCTGACTAATTTTTTTTATTTATGCAGAGGCCGAGGCC
GCCTCGGCCTCTGAGCTATTCCAGAAGTAGTGAGGAGGCTTTTTTGGAGGCCTAGGGACGTACCCAATTC
GCCCTATAGTGAGTCGTATTACGCGCGCTCACTGGCCGTCGTTTTACAACGTCGTGACTGGGAAAACCCT
GGCGTTACCCAACTTAATCGCCTTGCAGCACATCCCCCTTTCGCCAGCTGGCGTAATAGCGAAGAGGCCC
GCACCGATCGCCCTTCCCAACAGTTGCGCAGCCTGAATGGCGAATGGG
[124 nt withheld, positions 4319-4442]
C
[91 nt withheld, positions 4444-4534]
A
[49 nt withheld, positions 4536-4584]
CCTTTGACGTTGGAGTCCACGTTCTTT
[37 nt withheld, positions 4612-4648]
ACCCTATCTCGGTCTATTCTTTTGATTTATAAGGGATTTTGCCGATTTCGGCCTATTGGTTAAAAAATGA
GCTGATTTAACAAAAATTTAACGCGAATTTTAACAAAATATTAACGCTTACAATTTAGGTGGCACTTTTC
GGGGAAATGTGCGCGGAACCCCTATTTGTTTATTTTTCTAAATACATTCAAATATGTATCCGCTCATGAG
ACAATAACCCTGATAAATGCTTCAATAATATTGAAAAAGGAAGAGTATGAGTATTCAACATTTCCGTGTC
GCCCTTATTCCCTTTTTTGCGGCATTTTGCCTTCCTGTTTTTGCTCACCCAGAAACGCTGGTGAAAGTAA
AAGATGCTGAAGATCAGTTGGGTGCACGAGTGGGTTACATCGAACTGGATCTCAACAGCGGTAAGATCCT
TGAGAGTTTTCGCCCCGAAGAACGTTTTCCAATGATGAGCACTTTTAAAGTTCTGCTATGTGGCGCGGTA
TTATCCCGTATTGACGCCGGGCAAGAGCAACTCGGTCGCCGCATACACTATTCTCAGAATGACTTGGTTG
AGTACTCACCAGTCACAGAAAAGCATCTTACGGATGGCATGACAGTAAGAGAATTATGCAGTGCTGCCAT
AACCATGAGTGATAACACTGCGGCCAACTTACTTCTGACAACGATCGGAGGACCGAAGGAGCTAACCGCT
TTTTTGCACAACATGGGGGATCATGTAACTCGCCTTGATCGTTGGGAACCGGAGCTGAATGAAGCCATAC
CAAACGACGAGCGTGACACCACGATGCCTGTAGCAATGGCAACAACGTTGCGCAAACTATTAACTGGCGA
ACTACTTACTCTAGCTTCCCGGCAACAATTAATAGACTGGATGGAGGCGGATAAAGTTGCAGGACCACTT
CTGCGCTCGGCCCTTCCGGCTGGCTGGTTTATTGCTGATAAATCTGGAGCCGGTGAGCGTGGGTCTCGCG
GTATCATTGCAGCACTGGGGCCAGATGGTAAGCCCTCCCGTATCGTAGTTATCTACACGACGGGGAGTCA
GGCAACTATGGATGAACGAAATAGACAGATCGCTGAGATAGGTGCCTCACTGATTAAGCATTGGTAACTG
TCAGACCAAGTTTACTCATATATACTTTAGATTGATTTAAAACTTCATTTTTAATTTAAAAGGATCTAGG
TGAAGATCCTTTTTGATAATCTCATGACCAAAATCCCTTAACGTGAGTTTTCGTTCCACTGAGCGTCAGA
CCCCGTAGAAAAGATCAAAGGATCTTCTTGAGATCCTTTTTTTCTGCGCGTAATCTGCTGCTTGCAAACA
AAAAAACCACCGCTACCAGCGGTGGTTTGTTTGCCGGATCAAGAGCTACCAACTCTTTTTCCGAAGGTAA
CTGGCTTCAGCAGAGCGCAGATACCAAATACTGTTCTTCTAGTGTAGCCGTAGTTAGGCCACCACTTCAA
GAACTCTGTAGCACCGCCTACATACCTCGCTCTGCTAATCCTGTTACCAGTGGCTGCTGCCAGTGGCGAT
AAGTCGTGTCTTACCGGGTTGGACTCAAGACGATAGTTACCGGATAAGGCGCAGCGGTCGGGCTGAACGG
GGGGTTCGTGCACACAGCCCAGCTTGGAGCGAACGACCTACACCGAACTGAGATACCTACAGCGTGAGCT
ATGAGAAAGCGCCACGCTTCCCGAAGGGAGAAAGGCGGACAGGTATCCGGTAAGCGGCAGGGTCGGAACA
GGAGAGCGCACGAGGGAGCTTCCAGGGGGAAACGCCTGGTATCTTTATAGTCCTGTCGGGTTTCGCCACC
TCTGACTTGAGCGTCGATTTTTGTGATGCTCGTCAGGGGGGCGGAGCCTATGGAAAAACGCCAGCAACGC
GGCCTTTTTACGGTTCCTGGCCTTTTGCTGGCCTTTTGCTCACATGTTCTTTCCTGCGTTATCCCCTGAT
TCTGTGGATAACCGTATTACCGCCTTTGAGTGAGCTGATACCGCTCGCCGCAGCCGAACGACCGAGCGCA
GCGAGTCAGTGAGCGAGGAAGCGGAAGAGCGCCCAATACGCAAACCGCCTCTCCCCGCGCGTTGGCCGAT
TCATTAATGCAGCTGGCACGACAGGTTTCCCGACTGGAAAGCGGGCAGTGAGCGCAACGCAATTAATGTG
AGTTAGCTCACTCATTAGGCACCCCAGGCTTTACACTTTATGCTTCCGGCTCGTATGTTGTGTGGAATTG
TGAGCGGATAACAATTTCACACAGGAAACAGCTATGACCATGATTACGCCAAGCGCGCAATTAACCCTCA
CTAAAGGGAACAAAAGCTGGAGCTGCAAGCTTAATGTAGTCTTATGCAATACTCTTGTAGTCTTGCAACA
TGGTAACGATGAGTTAGCAACATGCCTTACAAGGAGAGAAAAAGCACCGTGCATGCCGATTGGTGGAAGT
AAGGTGGTACGATCGTGCCTTATTAGGAAGGCAACAGACGGGTCTGACATGGATTGGACGAACCACTGAA
TTGCCGCATTGCAGAGATATTGTATTTAAGTGCCTAGCTCGATACATAAACGGGTCTCTCTGGTTAGACC
AGATCTGAGCCTGGGAGCTCTCTGGCTAACTAGGGAACCCACTGCTTAAGCCTCAATAAAGCTTGCCTTG
AGTGCTTCAAGTAGTGTGTGCCCGTCTGTTGTGTGACTCTGGTAACTAGAGATCCCTCAGACCCTTTTAG
TCAGTGTGGAAAATCTCTAGCAGTGGCGCCCGAACAGGGACTTGAAAGCGAAAGGGAAACCAGAGGAGCT
CTCTCGACGCAGGACTCGGCTTGCTGAAGCGCGCACGGCAAGAGGCGAGGGGCGGCGACTGGTGAGTACG
CCAAAAATTTTGACTAGCGGAGGCTAGAAGGAGAGAGATGGGTGCGAGAGCGTCAGTATTAAGCGGGGGA
GAATTAGATCGCGATGGGAAAAAATTCGGTTAAGGCCAGGGGGAAAGAAAAAATATAAATTAAAACATAT
AGTATGGGCAAGCAGGGAGCTAGAACGATTCGCAGTTAATCCTGGCCTGTTAGAAACATCAGAAGGCTGT
AGACAAATACTGGGACAGCTACAACCATCCCTTCAGACAGGATCAGAAGAACTTAGATCATTATATAATA
CAGTAGCAACCCTCTATTGTGTGCATCAAAGGATAGAGATAAAAGACACCAAGGAAGCTTTAGACAAGAT
AGAGGAAGAGCAAAACAAAAGTAAGACCACCGCACAGCAAGCGGCCGCTGATCTTCAGACCTGGAGGAGG
AGATATGAGGGACAATTGGAGAAGTGAATTATATAAATATAAAGTAGTAAAAATTGAACCATTAGGAGTA
GCACCCACCAAGGCAAAGAGAAGAGTGGTGCAGAGAGAAAAAAGAGCAGTGGGAATAGGAGCTTTGTTCC
TTGGGTTCTTGGGAGCAGCAGGAAGCACTATGGGCGCAGCGTCAATGACGCTGACGGTACAGGCCAGACA
ATTATTGTCTGGTATAGTGCAGCAGCAGAACAATTTGCTGAGGGCTATTGAGGCGCAACAGCATCTGTTG
CAACTCACAGTCTGGGGCATCAAGCAGCTCCAGGCAAGAATCCTGGCTGTGGAAAGATACCTAAAGGATC
AACAGCTCCTGGGGATTTGGGGTTGCTCTGGAAAACTCATTTGCACCACTGCTGTGCCTTGGAATGCTAG
TTGGAGTAATAAATCTCTGGAACAGATTTGGAATCACACGACCTGGATGGAGTGGGACAGAGAAATTAAC
AATTACACAAGCTTAATACACTCCTTAATTGAAGAATCGCAAAACCAGCAAGAAAAGAATGAACAAGAAT
TATTGGAATTAGATAAATGGGCAAGTTTGTGGAATTGGTTTAACATAACAAATTGGCTGTGGTATATAAA
ATTATTCATAATGATAGTAGGAGGCTTGGTAGGTTTAAGAATAGTTTTTGCTGTACTTTCTATAGTGAAT
AGAGTTAGGCAGGGATATTCACCATTATCGTTTCAGACCCACCTCCCAACCCCGAGGGGACCCATGCATT
GCATCTCAATTAGTCAGCAACCAGGTGTGGAAAGTCCCCAGGCTCCCCAGCAGGCAGAAGTATGCAAAGC
ATGCGTCTCAATTAGTCAGCAACCATAGTCCCGCCCCTAACTCCGCCCATCCCGCCCCTAACTCCGCCCA
GTTCCGCCCATTCTCCGCCCCATGGCTGACTAATTTTTTTTATTTATGCAGAGGCCGAGGCCGCCTCGGC
CTCTGAGCTATTCCAGAAGTAGTGAGGAGGCTTTTTTGGAGGCCTAGGCTTTTGCAAAAAGCTTTCTAGA
GGTACCACCGGAGCTTACCATGACCGAGTACAAGCCCACGGTGCGCCTCGCCACCCGCGACGACGTCCCC
AGGGCCGTACGCACCCTCGCCGCCGCGTTCGCCGACTACCCCGCCACGCGCCACACCGTCGATCCGGACC
GCCACATCGAGCGGGTCACCGAGCTGCAAGAACTCTTCCTCACGCGCGTCGGGCTCGACATCGGCAAGGT
GTGGGTCGCGGACGACGGCGCCGCCGTGGCGGTCTGGACCACGCCGGAGAGCGTCGAAGCGGGGGCGGTG
TTCGCCGAGATCGGCCCGCGCATGGCCGAGTTGAGCGGTTCCCGGCTGGCCGCGCAGCAACAGATGGAAG
GCCTCCTGGCGCCGCACCGGCCCAAGGAGCCCGCGTGGTTCCTGGCCACCGTCGGCGTCTCGCCCGACCA
CCAGGGCAAGGGTCTGGGCAGCGCCGTCGTGCTCCCCGGAGTGGAGGCGGCCGAGCGCGCCGGGGTGCCC
GCCTTCCTGGAGACCTCCGCGCCCCGCAACCTCCCCTTCTACGAGCGGCTCGGCTTCACCGTCACCGCCG
ACGTCGAGGTGCCCGAAGGACCGCGCACCTGGTGCATGACCCGCAAGCCCGGTGCCAGTTAACGAATTCT
AGATCTTGAGACAAATGGCAGTATTCATCCACAATTTTAAAAGAAAAGGGGGGATTGGGGGGTACAGTGC
AGGGGAAAGAATAGTAGACATAATAGCAACAGACATACAAACTAAAGAATTACAAAAACAAATTACAAAA
ATTCAAAATTTTCGGGTTTATTACAGGGACAGCAGAGATCCACTTTGGCGCCGGCTCGAGGCCTGCAGGT
GCAAAGATGGATAAAGTTTTAAACAGAGAGGAATCTTTGCAGCTAATGGACCTTCTAGGTCTTGAAAGGA
GTGGGAATT
