>Addgene plasmid #144616 | TFORF3140 | depositor partial sequence | sequence record 285963 | Insert
ATCGATTGATCAACAAGTTTGTACAAAAAAGTTGGCACCATGGAACTCTTAACATTCAAGGATGTGGCCA
TAGAATTCTCTCCAGAAGAGTGGAAATGTCTGGACACTTCCCAGCAGAATTTATATAGAGATGTGATGTT
GGAGAACTACAGAAACCTGGTCTCCCTGGGTGTTAGTATCTCTAACCCAGACCTGGTCACCAGTCTGGAG
CAAAGAAAAGAGCCCTACAATTTGAAGATACATGAAACAGCAGCCAGACCCCCAGCTGTGTGTTCTCATT
TCACCCAAAACCTTTGGACAGTGCAGGGCATAGAAGATTCATTCCACAAACTTATACCAAAAGGACATGA
GAAACGTGGACATGAGAATTTAAGAAAAACTTGTAAAAGTATAAATGAGTGTAAGGTGCAGAAAGGTGGT
TATAATAGAATTAACCAATGCTTATTAACTACCCAGAAAAAAACAATTCAATCTAATATATGTGTCAAAG
TTTTTCATAAATTTTCAAATTCAAACAAAGATAAGATAAGATATACTGGAGATAAAACCTTTAAATGTAA
AGAATGTGGCAAATCATTTCACGTGCTCTCACGCCTAACTCAACACAAAAGAATTCATACTGGAGAGAAC
CCCTACACATGTGAAGAATGTGGCAAAGCCTTTAATTGGTCCTCAATTCTTACTAAACATAAGAGAATTC
ATGCCAGAGAGAAATTCTACAAGTGTGAAGAATGTGGTAAAGGCTTTACTCGGTCCTCACACCTTACTAA
ACATAAGAGAATTCATACTGGAGAGAAACCCTACATATGTGAAAAATGTGGTAAAGCTTTTAACCAATCC
TCAACCCTTAATTTACATAAGAGAATTCATTCTGCACAAAAATACTACAAATGTGAAGAATGTGGTAAAG
CCTTTAAGTGGTCCTCATCCCTTAATGAACATAAGAGAATTCATGCTGGAGAGAAACCCTTCTCATGCGA
AGAATGTGGCAATGTCTTTACCACATCCTCAGACTTTGCTAAACATAAGAGAATTCATACAGGAGAGAAA
CCCTACAAATGTGAAGAATGTGGAAAATCCTTTAATAGGTCCACAACTCTTACGACACATAAGAGAATCC
ATACTGGAGAGAAACCCTACACATGTGAAGAATGTGGAAAAGCCTTTAATTGGTCCTCAACCCTTAATGT
ACACAAGAGAATTCACTCTGGAAAAAATCCCTACAAATGTGAAGATTGTGGCAAAGCCTTTAAAGTGTTT
GCAAACCTGCATAATCATAAGAAAATTCATACTGGAGAGAAACCCTACATATGTAAACAATGTGGCAAAG
CCTTTAAACAGTCCTCACACTTGAATAAACATAAGAAAATTCACACTGTAGATAAACCCTACAAATGTAA
AGAATGCGGGAAAGCTTTTAAGCAGTACTCCAACCTTCCTCAACATAAGAGAACTCATACTGGAGGAAAA
TTTTTGCCAACTTTCTTGTACAAAGTGGTTGATATCGGTAAGCCTATCCCTAACCCTCTCCTCGGTCTCG
ATTCTACGTAGTAATGAACTAGTCCGTAACTTGAAAGTATTTCGATTTCTTGGCTTTATATATCTTGTGG
AAAGGACGAGCAAGGCCTCGTTTGTGTGCGGAG
