>Addgene plasmid #144616 | TFORF3140 | depositor partial sequence | sequence record 285964 | Barcode
GCAAGGCCTCGTTTGTGTGCGGAG
